Addgene plasmid #114843: AT1G12460 X001_pECIA14
Purpose: Prey vector AT1G12460 X001_pECIA14 should be used with bait vector AT1G12460 X001_pECIA2.
Depositing lab: Youssef Belkhadir. Depositing organization: Gregor Mendel Institute of Molecular Plant Biology. Publication: An extracellular network of Arabidopsis leucine-rich repeat receptor kinases. Smakowska-Luzan E, Mott GA, Parys K, Stegmann M, Howton TC, Layeghifard M, Neuhold J, Lehner A, Kong J, Grunwald K, Weinberger N, Satbhai SB, Mayer D, Busch W, Madalinski M, Stolt-Bergner P, Provart NJ, Mukhtar MS, Zipfel C, Desveaux D, Guttman DS, Belkhadir Y. Nature. 2018 Jan 18;553(7688):342-346. doi: 10.1038/nature25184. Epub 2018 Jan 10. PubMed 29320478.
Backbone
  Vector backbone: pECIA14
  Backbone manufacturer: Chris Garcia (Addgene plasmid # 47051)
  Vector type: Insect Expression
Growth in bacteria
  Bacterial resistance: Ampicillin, 100 μg/mL
  Growth temperature: 37°C
  Growth strain: DH5alpha
  Copy number: High Copy
Gene/Insert
  Gene/Insert name: AT1G12460
  Species: A. thaliana (mustard weed)
  Entrez Gene: AT1G12460 (a.k.a. AT1G12460, F5O11.21, F5O11_21)
  Promoter: Metallothionein (Copper-Inducible)
  Cloning method: Ligation Independent Cloning
Terms and licenses: Academic/Nonprofit Terms; Industry Terms: Not Available to Industry
Depositor comments: Plasmid for secreted expression in Drosophila cell culture by induction via CuSO4. Insert is an extracellular domain of indicated LRR-RK, C-terminally tagged with Pentameric rat COMP helix, Alkaline Phosphatase (human, placental), Flag, and hexahistidine tags. Insert Protein Sequence: SISERDILLQFKGSISDDPYNSLASWVSDGDLCNSFNGITCNPQGFVDKIVLWNTSLAGTLAPGLSNLKFIRVLNLFGNRFTGNLPLDYFKLQTLWTINVSSNALSGPIPEFISELSSLRFLDLSKNGFTGEIPVSLFKFCDKTKFVSLAHNNIFGSIPASIVNCNNLVGFDFSYNNLKGVLPPRICDIPVLEYISVRNNLLSGDVSEEIQKCQRLILVDLGSNLFHGLAPFAVLTFKNITYFNVSWNRFGGEIGEIVDCSESLEFLDASSNELTGRIPTGVMGCKSLKLLDLESNKLNGSIPGSIGKMESLSVIRLGNNSIDGVIPRDIGSLEFLQVLNLHNLNLIGEVPEDISNCRVLLELDVSGNDLEGKISKKLLNLTNIKILDLHRNRLNGSIPPELGNLSKVQFLDLSQNSLSGPIPSSLGSLNTLTHFNVSYNNLSGVIPPVPMIQAFGSSAFSNNPFLCGDPLVTPCNSRGAAAKSRNS
How to cite: AT1G12460 X001_pECIA14 was a gift from Youssef Belkhadir (Addgene plasmid # 114843 ; http://n2t.net/addgene:114843 ; RRID:Addgene_114843)
