[The description below was written by a language model from this plasmid's Addgene catalogue record and pLannotate feature annotations shown in this document.]
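Description:
AT1G12460 X001_pECIA14 is an insect-cell expression plasmid built on the pECIA14 backbone, designed for secreted protein production in Drosophila cell culture. It is the "prey" member of a bait/prey pair and is meant to be used together with the matching bait construct in pECIA2. In E. coli it is maintained at high copy through a ColE1/pUC-type origin and selected with ampicillin via the β-lactamase gene. The remaining bacterial annotations (lac promoter and operator, and fragments of lacI, lacZα, rop and bom) are cloning-vector remnants with no evident role in the design.

The expression cassette is driven by the Drosophila metallothionein promoter, which is induced by adding copper sulfate. A Drosophila BiP signal sequence directs the product into the secretory pathway. It is followed by the extracellular domain of the Arabidopsis thaliana leucine-rich repeat receptor kinase encoded by AT1G12460, inserted by ligation-independent cloning. The ectodomain is fused at its C-terminus to the coiled-coil helix of rat COMP, which assembles into pentamers, then to human placental alkaline phosphatase, a FLAG epitope and a hexahistidine tag; the His tag is stated by the depositor but not picked up in the feature table. An SV40 polyadenylation signal is annotated downstream of the fusion.

Pentamerisation raises the avidity of the secreted prey, helping to capture weak ectodomain interactions, while alkaline phosphatase gives an enzymatic readout of prey bound to bait. The plasmid belongs to a collection used to map the extracellular interaction network of Arabidopsis LRR receptor kinases.
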