Features (pLannotate 1.2.2; 19 found; start..end, strand, type, name):
     23..449     +  promoter       MT promoter: Drosophila metallothionein promoter
    467..520     +  sig_peptide    BiP signal sequence: Drosophila BiP signal sequence
    470..1981    +  CDS            Y1124_ARATH (fragment): Experimental evidence at protein level: Swiss-Prot protein existence level 1. From Arabidopsis thaliana (Mouse-ear cress).
   2018..2197    +  CDS            Comp (fragment): COMP_RAT - Experimental evidence at protein level: Swiss-Prot protein existence level 1. May play a role in the structural integrity of cartilage via its interaction with other extracellular matrix proteins such as the collagens and fibronectin. Can mediate the interaction of chondrocytes with the cartilage extracellular matrix through interaction with cell surface integrin receptors. Could play a role in the pathogenesis of osteoarthritis. Potent suppressor of apoptosis in both primary chondrocytes and transformed cells. Suppresses apoptosis by blocking the activation of caspase-3 and by indu
   2185..3637    +  CDS            SEAP (fragment): secreted alkaline phosphatase from human placenta The natural enzyme has a C-terminal transmembrane sequence that is replaced by a GPI anchor.
   3674..3703    +  CDS            2xFLAG (fragment): two tandem FLAG® epitope tags
   3809..3943    -  polyA_signal   SV40 poly(A) signal: SV40 polyadenylation signal
   3966..4050    -  CDS            large T antigen (fragment): large T antigen from SV40 (simian virus 40)
   4050..4074    +  misc_feature   MCS (fragment): pUC18/19 multiple cloning site
   4111..4127    -  protein_bind   lac operator: The lac repressor binds to the lac operator to inhibit transcription in E. coli. This inhibition can be relieved by adding lactose or isopropyl-β-D-thiogalactopyranoside (IPTG). lac repressor encoded by lacI
   4135..4165    -  promoter       lac promoter: promoter for the E. coli lac operon
   4180..4201    -  protein_bind   CAP binding site: CAP binding activates transcription in the presence of cAMP. E. coli catabolite activator protein
   4214..4306    -  CDS            lacI (fragment): lac repressor; lacI; The lac repressor binds to the lac operator to inhibit transcription in E. coli. This inhibition can be relieved by adding lactose or isopropyl-β-D-thiogalactopyranoside (IPTG).
   4489..5077    -  rep_origin     ori: high-copy-number ColE1/pMB1/pBR322/pUC origin of replication
   5248..6108    -  CDS            AmpR: β-lactamase; bla; confers resistance to ampicillin, carbenicillin, and related antibiotics
   6109..6213    -  promoter       AmpR promoter: bla
   6308..6343    +  CDS            rop (fragment): Rop protein, which maintains plasmids at low copy number; rop
   6445..6544    +  misc_feature   bom (fragment): basis of mobility region from pBR322
   6550..21      -  CDS            lacZα (fragment) (across the origin): LacZα fragment of β-galactosidase; lacZ fragment
>Addgene plasmid #114843 | AT1G12460 X001_pECIA14 | addgene full sequence | sequence record 274065 | Addgene NGS Result
GTAAAACGACGGCCAGTGAATTAATTCGTTGCAGGACAGGATGTGGTGCCCGATGTGACTAGCTCTTTGC
TGCAGGCCGTCCTATCCTCTGGTTCCGATAAGAGACCCAGAACTCCGGCCCCCCACCGCCCACCGCCACC
CCCATACATATGTGGTACGCAAGTAAGAGTGCCTGCGCATGCCCCATGTGCCCCACCAAGAGCTTTGCAT
CCCATACAAGTCCCCAAAGTGGAGAACCGAACCAATTCTTCGCGGGCAGAACAAAAGCTTCTGCACACGT
CTCCACTCGAATTTGGAGCCGGCCGGCGTGTGCAAAAGAGGTGAATCGAACGAAAGACCCGTGTGTAAAG
CCGCGTTTCCAAAATGTATAAAACCGAGAGCATCTGGCCAATGTGCATCAGTTGTGGTCAGCAGCAAAAT
CAAGTGAATCATCTCAGTGCAACTAAAGGGGGGATCCGATCTCAATATGAAGTTATGCATATTACTGGCC
GTCGTGGCCTTTGTTGGCCTCTCGCTCGGGTCCATCAGTGAACGAGACATTCTGCTTCAGTTCAAAGGCA
GTATCAGTGACGATCCATACAACAGCTTGGCTTCTTGGGTTTCCGATGGTGACCTCTGCAATAGCTTCAA
TGGAATCACTTGTAACCCACAAGGTTTCGTGGACAAAATCGTTCTGTGGAACACAAGTCTCGCCGGAACC
TTAGCTCCGGGATTGTCAAATCTAAAGTTTATTCGAGTTCTGAACTTGTTTGGCAACAGGTTTACAGGTA
ATTTACCGTTGGATTACTTCAAGTTGCAAACTTTGTGGACGATTAATGTTAGTTCCAATGCGTTGTCTGG
TCCGATTCCGGAGTTTATTAGTGAATTGTCTAGCTTAAGGTTTCTAGACTTGTCTAAAAATGGTTTCACC
GGAGAGATTCCGGTTTCTCTGTTTAAGTTCTGTGACAAGACCAAATTTGTTTCACTGGCTCATAACAATA
TCTTTGGATCAATCCCTGCTTCAATTGTAAACTGTAACAACCTCGTAGGATTTGATTTCTCTTACAATAA
TCTGAAGGGAGTGTTGCCGCCTAGGATTTGTGATATTCCTGTGCTTGAATATATCTCAGTGAGAAACAAT
TTGTTGTCTGGTGATGTCTCTGAGGAGATACAGAAATGTCAGAGGTTGATTCTTGTTGATTTAGGAAGCA
ATTTGTTTCATGGATTAGCGCCTTTTGCGGTTCTTACGTTCAAGAACATAACTTATTTCAATGTCTCTTG
GAACCGATTTGGTGGTGAGATTGGAGAGATAGTTGATTGCAGTGAAAGTTTGGAGTTTTTGGATGCTTCG
TCGAATGAGTTAACCGGTAGGATTCCTACTGGTGTTATGGGTTGCAAAAGTCTCAAGCTTTTGGATTTGG
AGTCTAACAAGCTGAATGGAAGTATCCCGGGAAGTATTGGGAAGATGGAGAGCCTCTCAGTGATCAGATT
AGGGAATAATTCTATAGATGGGGTGATACCAAGAGATATTGGAAGTTTGGAGTTTCTACAGGTTTTGAAT
CTGCATAATCTCAATCTCATTGGTGAAGTTCCAGAGGATATATCCAATTGCAGAGTACTTCTTGAACTAG
ATGTTTCAGGGAATGATTTAGAAGGAAAGATCTCTAAGAAGCTATTAAACTTAACAAACATAAAGATTCT
TGATCTGCATCGAAACCGTCTGAACGGAAGTATCCCACCTGAACTTGGAAACCTCTCCAAAGTCCAGTTT
CTTGATCTTTCACAGAATTCGCTTTCAGGGCCAATCCCGTCTTCCCTCGGGAGTTTGAATACTCTAACGC
ATTTCAATGTCTCCTATAACAATCTCTCTGGTGTTATCCCTCCTGTTCCAATGATACAAGCTTTTGGATC
TTCTGCATTTTCGAACAACCCTTTCCTTTGCGGTGATCCTCTTGTAACTCCCTGCAATTCACGTGGAGCT
GCAGCAAAATCCAGAAATTCTCTGGAGGTGCTGTTCCAGGGACCAAGCGGCAATCCCGGCGGCGATCTGG
CCCCCCAGATGCTGCGCGAGCTGCAGGAGACCAATGCCGCCCTGCAGGACGTGCGCGAGCTGCTGCGCCA
CCGCGTGAAGGAGATCACCTTCCTGAAGAACACCGTGATGGAGTGCGACGCCTGCGGCATGCAGCCCTCT
AGAGGCTCCGGCTCCATCATCCCAGTTGAGGAGGAGAACCCGGACTTCTGGAACCGCGAGGCAGCCGAGG
CCCTGGGTGCCGCCAAGAAGCTGCAGCCTGCACAGACAGCCGCCAAGAACCTCATCATCTTCCTGGGCGA
TGGGATGGGGGTGTCTACGGTGACAGCTGCCAGGATCCTAAAAGGGCAGAAGAAGGACAAACTGGGGCCT
GAGATACCCCTGGCCATGGACCGCTTCCCATATGTGGCTCTGTCCAAGACATACAATGTAGACAAACATG
TGCCAGACAGTGGAGCCACAGCCACGGCCTACCTGTGCGGGGTCAAGGGCAACTTCCAGACCATTGGCTT
GAGTGCAGCCGCCCGCTTTAACCAGTGCAACACGACACGCGGCAACGAGGTCATCTCCGTGATGAATCGG
GCCAAGAAAGCAGGGAAGTCAGTGGGAGTGGTAACCACCACACGAGTGCAGCACGCCTCGCCAGCCGGCA
CCTACGCCCACACGGTGAACCGCAACTGGTACTCGGACGCCGACGTGCCTGCCTCGGCCCGCCAGGAGGG
GTGCCAGGACATCGCTACGCAGCTCATCTCCAACATGGACATTGACGTGATCCTAGGTGGAGGCCGAAAG
TACATGTTTCGCATGGGAACCCCAGACCCTGAGTACCCAGATGACTACAGCCAAGGTGGGACCAGGCTGG
ACGGGAAGAATCTGGTGCAGGAATGGCTGGCGAAGCGCCAGGGTGCCCGGTATGTGTGGAACCGCACTGA
GCTCATGCAGGCTTCCCTGGACCCGTCTGTGACCCATCTCATGGGTCTCTTTGAGCCTGGAGACATGAAA
TACGAGATCCACCGAGACTCCACACTGGACCCCTCCCTGATGGAGATGACAGAGGCTGCCCTGCGCCTGC
TGAGCAGGAACCCCCGCGGCTTCTTCCTCTTCGTGGAGGGTGGTCGCATCGACCATGGTCATCATGAAAG
CAGGGCTTACCGGGCACTGACTGAGACGATCATGTTCGACGACGCCATTGAGAGGGCGGGCCAGCTCACC
AGCGAGGAGGACACGCTGAGCCTCGTCACTGCCGACCACTCCCACGTCTTCTCCTTCGGAGGCTACCCCC
TGCGAGGGAGCTCCATCTTCGGGCTGGCCCCTGGCAAGGCCCGGGACAGGAAGGCCTACACGGTCCTCCT
ATACGGAAACGGTCCAGGCTATGTGCTCAAGGACGGCGCCCGGCCGGATGTTACCGAGAGCGAGAGCGGG
AGCCCCGAGTATCGGCAGCAGTCAGCAGTGCCCCTGGACGAAGAGACCCACGCAGGCGAGGACGTGGCGG
TGTTCGCGCGCGGCCCGCAGGCGCACCTGGTTCACGGCGTGCAGGAGCAGACCTTCATAGCGCACGTCAT
GGCCTTCGCCGCCTGCCTGGAGCCCTACACCGCCTGCGACCTGGCGCCCCCCGCCGGCACCACCGACGCC
GCGCACCCGGGTTCTAGAGGAAGCACCTCCGGCGATAACGATTACAAGGATGATGATGATAAGGCCAGCG
GCACCGGTCATCATCACCATCACCATTGAGTTTAAACCCGCTGATCAGCCTCGACTGTGCCTTCTAAGGC
CTGAGCTCGCTGATCAGCCTCGATCGAGGATCCAGACATGATAAGATACATTGATGAGTTTGGACAAACC
ACAACTAGAATGCAGTGAAAAAAATGCTTTATTTGTGAAATTTGTGATGCTATTGCTTTATTTGTAACCA
TTATAAGCTGCAATAAACAAGTTAACAACAACAATTGCATTCATTTTATGTTTCAGGTTCAGGGGGAGGT
GTGGGAGGTTTTTTAAAGCAAGTAAAACCTCTACAAATGTGGTATGGCTGATTATGATCAGTCGACCTGC
AGGCATGCAAGCTTGGCGTAATCATGGTCATAGCTGTTTCCTGTGTGAAATTGTTATCCGCTCACAATTC
CACACAACATACGAGCCGGAAGCATAAAGTGTAAAGCCTGGGGTGCCTAATGAGTGAGCTAACTCACATT
AATTGCGTTGCGCTCACTGCCCGCTTTCCAGTCGGGAAACCTGTCGTGCCAGCTGCATTAATGAATCGGC
CAACGCGCGGGGAGAGGCGGTTTGCGTATTGGGCGCTCTTCCGCTTCCTCGCTCACTGACTCGCTGCGCT
CGGTCGTTCGGCTGCGGCGAGCGGTATCAGCTCACTCAAAGGCGGTAATACGGTTATCCACAGAATCAGG
GGATAACGCAGGAAAGAACATGTGAGCAAAAGGCCAGCAAAAGGCCAGGAACCGTAAAAAGGCCGCGTTG
CTGGCGTTTTTCCATAGGCTCCGCCCCCCTGACGAGCATCACAAAAATCGACGCTCAAGTCAGAGGTGGC
GAAACCCGACAGGACTATAAAGATACCAGGCGTTTCCCCCTGGAAGCTCCCTCGTGCGCTCTCCTGTTCC
GACCCTGCCGCTTACCGGATACCTGTCCGCCTTTCTCCCTTCGGGAAGCGTGGCGCTTTCTCATAGCTCA
CGCTGTAGGTATCTCAGTTCGGTGTAGGTCGTTCGCTCCAAGCTGGGCTGTGTGCACGAACCCCCCGTTC
AGCCCGACCGCTGCGCCTTATCCGGTAACTATCGTCTTGAGTCCAACCCGGTAAGACACGACTTATCGCC
ACTGGCAGCAGCCACTGGTAACAGGATTAGCAGAGCGAGGTATGTAGGCGGTGCTACAGAGTTCTTGAAG
TGGTGGCCTAACTACGGCTACACTAGAAGAACAGTATTTGGTATCTGCGCTCTGCTGAAGCCAGTTACCT
TCGGAAAAAGAGTTGGTAGCTCTTGATCCGGCAAACAAACCACCGCTGGTAGCGGTGGTTTTTTTGTTTG
CAAGCAGCAGATTACGCGCAGAAAAAAAGGATCTCAAGAAGATCCTTTGATCTTTTCTACGGGGTCTGAC
GCTCAGTGGAACGAAAACTCACGTTAAGGGATTTTGGTCATGAGATTATCAAAAAGGATCTTCACCTAGA
TCCTTTTAAATTAAAAATGAAGTTTTAAATCAATCTAAAGTATATATGAGTAAACTTGGTCTGACAGTTA
CCAATGCTTAATCAGTGAGGCACCTATCTCAGCGATCTGTCTATTTCGTTCATCCATAGTTGCCTGACTC
CCCGTCGTGTAGATAACTACGATACGGGAGGGCTTACCATCTGGCCCCAGTGCTGCAATGATACCGCGAG
ACCCACGCTCACCGGCTCCAGATTTATCAGCAATAAACCAGCCAGCCGGAAGGGCCGAGCGCAGAAGTGG
TCCTGCAACTTTATCCGCCTCCATCCAGTCTATTAATTGTTGCCGGGAAGCTAGAGTAAGTAGTTCGCCA
GTTAATAGTTTGCGCAACGTTGTTGCCATTGCTACAGGCATCGTGGTGTCACGCTCGTCGTTTGGTATGG
CTTCATTCAGCTCCGGTTCCCAACGATCAAGGCGAGTTACATGATCCCCCATGTTGTGCAAAAAAGCGGT
TAGCTCCTTCGGTCCTCCGATCGTTGTCAGAAGTAAGTTGGCCGCAGTGTTATCACTCATGGTTATGGCA
GCACTGCATAATTCTCTTACTGTCATGCCATCCGTAAGATGCTTTTCTGTGACTGGTGAGTACTCAACCA
AGTCATTCTGAGAATAGTGTATGCGGCGACCGAGTTGCTCTTGCCCGGCGTCAATACGGGATAATACCGC
GCCACATAGCAGAACTTTAAAAGTGCTCATCATTGGAAAACGTTCTTCGGGGCGAAAACTCTCAAGGATC
TTACCGCTGTTGAGATCCAGTTCGATGTAACCCACTCGTGCACCCAACTGATCTTCAGCATCTTTTACTT
TCACCAGCGTTTCTGGGTGAGCAAAAACAGGAAGGCAAAATGCCGCAAAAAAGGGAATAAGGGCGACACG
GAAATGTTGAATACTCATACTCTTCCTTTTTCAATATTATTGAAGCATTTATCAGGGTTATTGTCTCATG
AGCGGATACATATTTGAATGTATTTAGAAAAATAAACAAATAGGGGTTCCGCGCACATTTCCCCGAAAAG
TGCCACCTGACGTCTAAGAAACCATTATTATCATGACATTAACCTATAAAAATAGGCGTATCACGAGGCC
CTTTCGTCTCGCGCGTTTCGGTGATGACGGTGAAAACCTCTGACACATGCAGCTCCCGGAGACGGTCACA
GCTTGTCTGTAAGCGGATGCCGGGAGCAGACAAGCCCGTCAGGGCGCGTCAGCGGGTGTTGGCGGGTGTC
GGGGCTGGCTTAACTATGCGGCATCAGAGCAGATTGTACTGAGAGTGCACCATATGCGGTGTGAAATACC
GCACAGATGCGTAAGGAGAAAATACCGCATCAGGCGCCATTCGCCATTCAGGCTGCGCAACTGTTGGGAA
GGGCGATCGGTGCGGGCCTCTTCGCTATTACGCCAGCTGGCGAAAGGGGGATGTGCTGCAAGGCGATTAA
GTTGGGTAACGCCAGGGTTTTCCCAGTCACGACGTT
